>Addgene plasmid #39639 | KHBD00544 | depositor partial sequence | sequence record 50079 | KHBD00544 sequence 1305 bps
ATGAAAAACATCACCAGCTCGAGCACTTGCAGCACTGGGCTGCTGCAATTGCAGAACAACCTGAGCTGCA
GCGAGTTGGAAGTTGCCGAGAAGACAGAACAACAGGCAGTTGGACCCGGCACCATACCATCACCGTGGAC
ACCAGTGAATGCCGGTCCTCCAGGCGCACTTGGATCGGCAGACACAAATGGCAGCATGGTGGATAGCAAA
AACCTGGATGTCGGTGATATGAGCGATGACGAAAAGGACTTGTCATCCGCTGATGCCGAAGGTGTATGGA
GTCCAGATATCGAGCAGAGCTTTCAAGAGGCTTTATCTATATATCCGCCGTGCGGACGTAGAAAAATCAT
TTTATCCGACGAGGGTAAAATGTACGGTCGCAACGAGCTAATCGCACGATATATAAAACTGCGCACAGGC
AAAACGAGAACCAGGAAGCAAGTCAGTTCGCACATCCAAGTGCTGGCTCGCCGTAAACTCCGCGAGATCC
AGGCGAAAATCAAAGTGCAATTCTGGCAACCTGGACTACAGCCAAGCACGTCCCAAGACATCAAGCCCTT
CCCCCAGCCGCCGTATCCAGCTGGCAAAACGTCGACTGCGGTTTCCGGGGACGAAACTGGAATTCCGCCC
TCACAATTGCCCTGGGAAGGACGAGCCATTGCCACGCACAAATTCCGCTTACTCGAGTTTACGGCGTTCA
TGGAAATCCAGAGAGATGAAATTTATCACCGGCATCTATTCGTTCAACTTGGCGGCAAGCCATCCTTTTC
CGATCCATTGCTTGAGACTGTTGATATACGGCAAATATTCGACAAGTTTCCGGAGAAATCTGGGGGCCTT
AAAGATCTCTACGAAAAGGGTCCACAGAATGCGTTTTACCTAGTTAAATGCTGGGCGGACCTGAATACCG
ATCTAACAACCGGCAGCGAAACGGGTGATTTCTATGGCGTAACCAGCCAATACGAAAGCAACGAGAATGT
CGTGCTCGTGTGCTCCACAATCGTTTGCTCCTTTGGCAAGCAAGTGGTGGAGAAGGTGGAAAGCGAGTAC
TCCCGACTAGAGAACAATCGCTACGTCTATCGCATTCAACGCTCCCCCATGTGCGAGTACATGATCAACT
TTATTCAGAAGCTGAAGAACCTACCGGAACGCTATATGATGAACAGTGTGCTGGAAAACTTTACAATATT
GCAAGTAATGAGGGCCCGCGAGACGCAGGAGACACTGTTGTGCATAGCCTATGTGTTTGAGGTGGCGGCC
CAGAACAGCGGCACCACCCATCACATATACCGTCTAATTAAGGAA
