>Addgene plasmid #39639 | KHBD00544 | addgene partial sequence | sequence record 52455 | M13-F20 5'-TGTAAAACGACGGCCAGT-3'
GATTTTATTTTGACTGATAGTGACCTGTTCGTTGCAACAAATTGATGAGCAATGCTTTTTTATAATGCCA
ACTTTGTACAAAAAAGTTGGCACCATGAAAAACATCACCAGCTCGAGCACTTGCAGCACTGGGCTGCTGC
AATTGCAGAACAACCTGAGCTGCAGCGAGTTGGAAGTTGCCGAGAAGACAGAACAACAGGCAGTTGGACC
CGGCACCATACCATCACCGTGGACACCAGTGAATGCCGGTCCTCCAGGCGCACTTGGATCGGCAGACACA
AATGGCAGCATGGTGGATAGCAAAAACCTGGATGTCGGTGATATGAGCGATGACGAAAAGGACTTGTCAT
CCGCTGATGCCGAAGGTGTATGGAGTCCAGATATCGAGCAGAGCTTTCAAGAGGCTTTATCTATATATCC
GCCGTGCGGACGTAGAAAAATCATTTTATCCGACGAGGGTAAAATGTACGGTCGCAACGAGCTAATCGCA
CGATATATAAAACTGCGCACAGGCAAAACGAGAACCAGGAAGCAAGTCAGTTCGCACATCCAAGTGCTGG
CTCGCCGTAAACTCCGCGAGATCCAGGCGAAAATCAAAGTGCAATTCTGGCAACCTGGACTACAGCCAAG
CACGTCCCAAGACATCAAGCCCTTCCCCCAGCCGCCGTATCCAGCTGGCAAAACGTCGACTGCGGTTTCC
GGGGACGAAACTGGAATTCCGCCCTCACAATTGCCCTGGGAAGGACGAGCCATTGCCACGCACAAATTCC
GCTTACTCGAGTTTACGGCGTTCATGGAAATCCAGAGAGATGAAATTTATCACCGGCATCTATTCGTTCA
ACT
