[The description below was written by a language model from this plasmid's Addgene catalogue record.]
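Description:
KHBD00544 is a Gateway entry clone built in the pDONR221 backbone (Invitrogen), carrying the open reading frame of the Drosophila melanogaster gene scalloped (sd, CG8544). The insert is about 1.3 kb in a backbone of roughly 2.5 kb. The plasmid is propagated in standard E. coli cloning strains at high copy number under kanamycin selection. No feature table accompanies the record, so the exact positions of the recombination sites and other backbone elements are not documented. As a product of Gateway cloning into a pDONR vector, the ORF would be expected to sit between attL sites generated by the BP reaction, and M13 forward and reverse primer sites flank the insert for sequence verification.

The construct has no promoter and is not an expression vector. It serves as a shuttle from which the sd coding sequence can be moved by LR recombination into any compatible Gateway destination vector, which then supplies the promoter, tags and host-specific elements. The depositor notes that ORFs in this collection were cloned open-ended, without a stop codon. This allows in-frame C-terminal fusions in the destination vector, but a terminating codon must then be supplied downstream by that vector.

Scalloped is the fly TEAD-family transcription factor. The clone belongs to a collection associated with a study on automated screening of protein–DNA interactions at Drosophila regulatory elements. Its likely use is therefore as a source clone for making transcription factor fusion constructs for such interaction assays, or more generally for tagged expression of Sd.
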