Addgene plasmid #39639: KHBD00544
Depositing lab: Bart Deplancke. Depositing organization: Swiss Federal Institute of Technology (EPFL). Publication: Automated protein-DNA interaction screening of Drosophila regulatory elements. Korneel Hens, Jean-Daniel Feuz, Alina Isakova, Antonina Lagovitina, Andreas Massouras, Julien Bryois, Patrick Callaerts, Susan E. Celniker, Bart Deplancke. Nat Methods. 2011 Oct 30;8(12):1065-70. 10.1038/nmeth.1763 PubMed 22037703.
Backbone
  Vector backbone: pDONR221
  Backbone manufacturer: Invitrogen
  Backbone size w/o insert (bp): 2536
  Vector type: Gateway DONR vector
Growth in bacteria
  Bacterial resistance: Kanamycin, 50 μg/mL
  Growth temperature: 37°C
  Growth strain: DH5alpha
  Copy number: High Copy
Gene/Insert
  Gene/Insert name: CG8544 (alt names: FBgn0003345; sd; scalloped)
  Species: D. melanogaster (fly)
  Insert size (bp): 1305
  Entrez Gene: sd (a.k.a. Dmel_CG8544, CG8544, DROEXO, DROEXO2, Dmel\CG8544, EP(X)1088, EP1088, SD, Sd, TEAD, anon-EST:Liang-2.14, clone 2.14, l(1)G0239, l(1)G0262, l(1)G0309, l(1)G0315, l(1)G0483, l(1)HF394, l(1)III, sp)
  Promoter: none
  Cloning method: Gateway Cloning
  Sequencing primers: 5′ M13-F20; 3′ M13R
Terms and licenses: Academic/Nonprofit Terms; Industry Terms: Not Available to Industry
Depositor comments: Please note that the ORFs in this collection were cloned open-ended (without a stop codon).
How to cite: KHBD00544 was a gift from Bart Deplancke (Addgene plasmid # 39639 ; http://n2t.net/addgene:39639 ; RRID:Addgene_39639)
